>Addgene plasmid #185052 | T10-T7-hMOV10 | addgene full sequence | sequence record 363839 | Addgene NGS Result
GTCGCTGAGTAGTGCGCGAGCAAAATTTAAGCTACAACAAGGCAAGGCTTGACCGACAATTGCATGAAGA
ATCTGCTTAGGGTTAGGCGTTTTGCGCTGCTTCGCGATGTACGGGCCAGATATACGCGTTGACATTGATT
ATTGACTAGTTATTAATAGTAATCAATTACGGGGTCATTAGTTCATAGCCCATATATGGAGTTCCGCGTT
ACATAACTTACGGTAAATGGCCCGCCTGGCTGACCGCCCAACGACCCCCGCCCATTGACGTCAATAATGA
CGTATGTTCCCATAGTAACGCCAATAGGGACTTTCCATTGACGTCAATGGGTGGAGTATTTACGGTAAAC
TGCCCACTTGGCAGTACATCAAGTGTATCATATGCCAAGTACGCCCCCTATTGACGTCAATGACGGTAAA
TGGCCCGCCTGGCATTATGCCCAGTACATGACCTTATGGGACTTTCCTACTTGGCAGTACATCTACGTAT
TAGTCATCGCTATTACCATGGTGATGCGGTTTTGGCAGTACATCAATGGGCGTGGATAGCGGTTTGACTC
ACGGGGATTTCCAAGTCTCCACCCCATTGACGTCAATGGGAGTTTGTTTTGGCACCAAAATCAACGGGAC
TTTCCAAAATGTCGTAACAACTCCGCCCCATTGACGCAAATGGGCGGTAGGCGTGTACGGTGGGAGGTCT
ATATAAGCAGAGCTCTCTGGCTAACTAGAGAACCCACTGCTTACTGGCTTATCGAAATTAATACGACTCA
CTATAGGGAGACCCAAGCTGGCTAGCGTTTAAACTTAAGCTTACCATGGATCTCCCAGACGATCATTACC
TGTCCACCCAGACAATCCTGAGCAAAGATCTTAATGGGGTACCAGGTTCAATGGCTAGCATGACTGGTGG
ACAGCAAATGGGTCCCGGGAGCGGCGGTGAGGGCTCAGCCGGCGGAGGACCGGTCGGAGGCGGATCCATG
CCCAGTAAGTTCAGCTGCCGGCAGCTCCGGGAGGCGGGCCAGTGTTTCGAGAGTTTCCTGGTCGTTCGGG
GACTGGACATGGAGACAGATCGCGAGCGGCTGCGGACCATTTATAACCGCGACTTCAAGATCAGCTTTGG
GACCCCCGCCCCTGGCTTCTCCTCCATGCTGTATGGAATGAAGATTGCAAATCTGGCCTACGTCACCAAG
ACTCGGGTCAGGTTCTTCAGACTCGACCGCTGGGCCGACGTGCGGTTCCCAGAAAAGAGGAGAATGAAGC
TGGGGTCAGATATCAGCAAACACCACAAGTCACTGCTAGCCAAGATCTTTTATGACAGGGCTGAGTATCT
TCATGGGAAACATGGTGTGGATGTGGAAGTCCAGGGGCCCCATGAAGCCCGAGATGGGCAGCTCCTTATC
CGCCTGGATTTGAACCGCAAAGAGGTGCTGACCCTGAGGCTTCGGAATGGCGGAACCCAGTCTGTTACCC
TCACTCACCTCTTCCCACTCTGCCGGACACCCCAGTTTGCTTTCTACAATGAAGACCAGGAGTTGCCCTG
TCCACTGGGCCCCGGTGAATGCTATGAACTCCATGTCCATTGTAAGACCAGCTTTGTGGGCTACTTCCCA
GCCACAGTGCTCTGGGAGCTGCTGGGACCTGGGGAGTCGGGTTCAGAAGGAGCCGGCACATTCTACATTG
CCCGCTTCTTGGCTGCCGTCGCCCACAGCCCCCTGGCTGCACAGCTGAAGCCCATGACTCCCTTCAAGCG
GACCCGGATCACCGGAAACCCTGTGGTGACCAATCGGATAGAGGAAGGAGAGAGACCTGACCGCGCTAAG
GGCTATGACCTGGAGTTAAGTATGGCGCTGGGGACATACTACCCACCTCCCCGCCTCAGGCAGCTGCTCC
CCATGCTTCTTCAGGGAACAAGTATCTTCACTGCCCCTAAGGAGATCGCAGAGATCAAGGCCCAGCTGGA
GACAGCCCTGAAGTGGAGGAACTATGAGGTGAAGCTGCGGCTGCTGCTGCACCTGGAGGAACTGCAGATG
GAGCATGATATCCGGCACTATGACCTGGAGTCGGTGCCCATGACCTGGGACCCTGTGGACCAGAACCCCA
GGCTGCTCACGCTGGAGGTTCCTGGAGTGACTGAGAGCCGCCCCTCAGTGCTACGGGGCGACCACCTGTT
TGCCCTTTTGTCCTCGGAGACACACCAGGAGGACCCCATCACATATAAGGGCTTTGTGCACAAGGTGGAA
TTGGACCGTGTCAAGCTGAGCTTTTCCATGAGCCTCCTGAGCCGCTTTGTGGATGGGCTGACCTTCAAGG
TGAACTTTACCTTCAACCGCCAGCCGCTGCGAGTCCAGCACCGTGCCCTGGAGCTGACAGGGCGCTGGCT
GCTGTGGCCCATGCTCTTTCCTGTGGCACCTCGGGACGTCCCGCTGCTGCCCTCAGATGTGAAACTCAAG
CTGTACGACCGGAGTCTGGAGTCAAACCCAGAGCAGCTGCAGGCCATGAGGCACATTGTTACGGGCACCA
CCCGTCCAGCCCCCTACATCATCTTTGGGCCTCCAGGCACCGGCAAGACTGTCACGTTAGTGGAGGCAAT
TAAGCAGGTGGTGAAGCACTTGCCCAAAGCCCACATCTTGGCCTGCGCTCCATCCAACTCAGGGGCTGAC
CTACTCTGTCAAAGGCTCCGGGTCCACCTTCCTAGCTCCATCTACCGCCTCCTGGCCCCCAGCAGGGACA
TCCGCATGGTACCTGAGGACATCAAGCCCTGCTGCAACTGGGACGCAAAGAAGGGGGAGTATGTATTTCC
CGCCAAGAAGAAGCTGCAGGAATACCGGGTCTTAATTACCACCCTCATCACTGCCGGCAGGTTGGTCTCG
GCCCAGTTTCCCATTGATCACTTCACACACATCTTCATCGATGAGGCTGGCCACTGCATGGAGCCTGAGA
GTCTGGTAGCTATAGCAGGGCTGATGGAAGTAAAGGAAACAGGTGATCCAGGAGGGCAGCTGGTGCTGGC
AGGAGACCCTCGGCAGCTGGGGCCTGTGCTGCGTTCCCCACTGACCCAGAAGCATGGACTGGGATACTCA
CTGCTGGAGCGGCTGCTCACCTACAACTCCCTGTACAAGAAGGGCCCTGATGGCTATGACCCCCAGTTCA
TAACCAAGCTGCTCCGCAACTACAGGTCTCATCCCACCATCCTGGACATTCCTAACCAGCTCTATTATGA
AGGGGAGCTGCAGGCCTGTGCTGATGTCGTGGATCGAGAACGCTTCTGCCGCTGGGCGGGCCTACCTCGA
CAGGGCTTTCCCATCATCTTTCACGGCGTAATGGGCAAAGATGAGCGTGAAGGCAACAGCCCATCCTTCT
TCAACCCTGAAGAGGCTGCCACAGTGACTTCCTACCTGAAGCTGCTCCTGGCCCCCTCCTCCAAGAAGGG
CAAAGCTCGCCTGAGCCCTCGAAGTGTGGGCGTCATCTCCCCGTACCGGAAACAGGTGGAGAAAATCCGT
TACTGCATCACCAAACTTGACAGGGAGCTTCGAGGACTGGATGACATCAAGGACTTGAAGGTGGGTTCAG
TAGAAGAATTCCAAGGCCAAGAACGAAGCGTCATCCTCATCTCCACCGTGCGAAGCAGCCAGAGCTTTGT
GCAGCTGGATCTGGACTTTAATCTGGGTTTCCTTAAGAACCCCAAGAGGTTCAATGTAGCTGTGACCCGG
GCCAAGGCCCTGCTCATCATCGTGGGGAACCCCCTTCTCCTGGGCCATGACCCTGACTGGAAAGTATTCC
TGGAGTTCTGTAAAGAAAACGGAGGGTATACCGGGTGTCCCTTCCCTGCCAAACTGGACCTGCAACAGGG
ACAGAATTTACTGCAAGGTCTGAGCAAGCTCAGCCCCTCTACCTCAGGGCCCCACAGCCATGACTACCTC
CCCCAGGAGCGGGAGGGTGAAGGGGGCCTGTCTCTGCAAGTGGAGCCAGAGTGGAGGAATGAGCTCTGAG
AATTCTGCAGATATCCAGCACAGTGGCGGCCGCTCGAGTCTAGAGGGCCCGTTTAAACCCGCTGATCAGC
CTCGACTGTGCCTTCTAGTTGCCAGCCATCTGTTGTTTGCCCCTCCCCCGTGCCTTCCTTGACCCTGGAA
GGTGCCACTCCCACTGTCCTTTCCTAATAAAATGAGGAAATTGCATCGCATTGTCTGAGTAGGTGTCATT
CTATTCTGGGGGGTGGGGTGGGGCAGGACAGCAAGGGGGAGGATTGGGAAGACAATAGCAGGCATGCTGG
GGATGCGGTGGGCTCTATGGCTTCTGAGGCGGAAAGAACCAGCTGGGGCTCTAGGGGGTATCCCC
[124 nt withheld, positions 4336-4459]
C
[91 nt withheld, positions 4461-4551]
A
[49 nt withheld, positions 4553-4601]
CCTTTGACGTTGGAGTCCACGTTCTTT
[37 nt withheld, positions 4629-4665]
ACCCTATCTCGGTCTATTCTTTTGATTTATAAGGGATTTTGCCGATTTCGGCCTATTGGTTAAAAAATGA
GCTGATTTAACAAAAATTTAACGCGAATTAATTCTGTGGAATGTGTGTCAGTTAGGGTGTGGAAAGTCCC
CAGGCTCCCCAGCAGGCAGAAGTATGCAAAGCATGCATCTCAATTAGTCAGCAACCAGGTGTGGAAAGTC
CCCAGGCTCCCCAGCAGGCAGAAGTATGCAAAGCATGCATCTCAATTAGTCAGCAACCATAGTCCCGCCC
CTAACTCCGCCCATCCCGCCCCTAACTCCGCCCAGTTCCGCCCATTCTCCGCCCCATGGCTGACTAATTT
TTTTTATTTATGCAGAGGCCGAGGCCGCCTCTGCCTCTGAGCTATTCCAGAAGTAGTGAGGAGGCTTTTT
TGGAGGCCTAGGCTTTTGCAAAAAGCTCCCGGGAGCTTGTATATCCATTTTCGGATCTGATCAAGAGACA
GGATGAGGATCGTTTCGCATGATTGAACAAGATGGATTGCACGCAGGTTCTCCGGCCGCTTGGGTGGAGA
GGCTATTCGGCTATGACTGGGCACAACAGACAATCGGCTGCTCTGATGCCGCCGTGTTCCGGCTGTCAGC
GCAGGGGCGCCCGGTTCTTTTTGTCAAGACCGACCTGTCCGGTGCCCTGAATGAACTGCAGGACGAGGCA
GCGCGGCTATCGTGGCTGGCCACGACGGGCGTTCCTTGCGCAGCTGTGCTCGACGTTGTCACTGAAGCGG
GAAGGGACTGGCTGCTATTGGGCGAAGTGCCGGGGCAGGATCTCCTGTCATCTCACCTTGCTCCTGCCGA
GAAAGTATCCATCATGGCTGATGCAATGCGGCGGCTGCATACGCTTGATCCGGCTACCTGCCCATTCGAC
CACCAAGCGAAACATCGCATCGAGCGAGCACGTACTCGGATGGAAGCCGGTCTTGTCGATCAGGATGATC
TGGACGAAGAGCATCAGGGGCTCGCGCCAGCCGAACTGTTCGCCAGGCTCAAGGCGCGCATGCCCGACGG
CGAGGATCTCGTCGTGACCCATGGCGATGCCTGCTTGCCGAATATCATGGTGGAAAATGGCCGCTTTTCT
GGATTCATCGACTGTGGCCGGCTGGGTGTGGCGGACCGCTATCAGGACATAGCGTTGGCTACCCGTGATA
TTGCTGAAGAGCTTGGCGGCGAATGGGCTGACCGCTTCCTCGTGCTTTACGGTATCGCCGCTCCCGATTC
GCAGCGCATCGCCTTCTATCGCCTTCTTGACGAGTTCTTCTGAGCGGGACTCTGGGGTTCGAAATGACCG
ACCAAGCGACGCCCAACCTGCCATCACGAGATTTCGATTCCACCGCCGCCTTCTATGAAAGGTTGGGCTT
CGGAATCGTTTTCCGGGACGCCGGCTGGATGATCCTCCAGCGCGGGGATCTCATGCTGGAGTTCTTCGCC
CACCCCAACTTGTTTATTGCAGCTTATAATGGTTACAAATAAAGCAATAGCATCACAAATTTCACAAATA
AAGCATTTTTTTCACTGCATTCTAGTTGTGGTTTGTCCAAACTCATCAATGTATCTTATCATGTCTGTAT
ACCGTCGACCTCTAGCTAGAGCTTGGCGTAATCATGGTCATAGCTGTTTCCTGTGTGAAATTGTTATCCG
CTCACAATTCCACACAACATACGAGCCGGAAGCATAAAGTGTAAAGCCTGGGGTGCCTAATGAGTGAGCT
AACTCACATTAATTGCGTTGCGCTCACTGCCCGCTTTCCAGTCGGGAAACCTGTCGTGCCAGCTGCATTA
ATGAATCGGCCAACGCGCGGGGAGAGGCGGTTTGCGTATTGGGCGCTCTTCCGCTTCCTCGCTCACTGAC
TCGCTGCGCTCGGTCGTTCGGCTGCGGCGAGCGGTATCAGCTCACTCAAAGGCGGTAATACGGTTATCCA
CAGAATCAGGGGATAACGCAGGAAAGAACATGTGAGCAAAAGGCCAGCAAAAGGCCAGGAACCGTAAAAA
GGCCGCGTTGCTGGCGTTTTTCCATAGGCTCCGCCCCCCTGACGAGCATCACAAAAATCGACGCTCAAGT
CAGAGGTGGCGAAACCCGACAGGACTATAAAGATACCAGGCGTTTCCCCCTGGAAGCTCCCTCGTGCGCT
CTCCTGTTCCGACCCTGCCGCTTACCGGATACCTGTCCGCCTTTCTCCCTTCGGGAAGCGTGGCGCTTTC
TCATAGCTCACGCTGTAGGTATCTCAGTTCGGTGTAGGTCGTTCGCTCCAAGCTGGGCTGTGTGCACGAA
CCCCCCGTTCAGCCCGACCGCTGCGCCTTATCCGGTAACTATCGTCTTGAGTCCAACCCGGTAAGACACG
ACTTATCGCCACTGGCAGCAGCCACTGGTAACAGGATTAGCAGAGCGAGGTATGTAGGCGGTGCTACAGA
GTTCTTGAAGTGGTGGCCTAACTACGGCTACACTAGAAGAACAGTATTTGGTATCTGCGCTCTGCTGAAG
CCAGTTACCTTCGGAAAAAGAGTTGGTAGCTCTTGATCCGGCAAACAAACCACCGCTGGTAGCGGTGGTT
TTTTTGTTTGCAAGCAGCAGATTACGCGCAGAAAAAAAGGATCTCAAGAAGATCCTTTGATCTTTTCTAC
GGGGTCTGACGCTCAGTGGAACGAAAACTCACGTTAAGGGATTTTGGTCATGAGATTATCAAAAAGGATC
TTCACCTAGATCCTTTTAAATTAAAAATGAAGTTTTAAATCAATCTAAAGTATATATGAGTAAACTTGGT
CTGACAGTTACCAATGCTTAATCAGTGAGGCACCTATCTCAGCGATCTGTCTATTTCGTTCATCCATAGT
TGCCTGACTCCCCGTCGTGTAGATAACTACGATACGGGAGGGCTTACCATCTGGCCCCAGTGCTGCAATG
ATACCGCGAGACCCACGCTCACCGGCTCCAGATTTATCAGCAATAAACCAGCCAGCCGGAAGGGCCGAGC
GCAGAAGTGGTCCTGCAACTTTATCCGCCTCCATCCAGTCTATTAATTGTTGCCGGGAAGCTAGAGTAAG
TAGTTCGCCAGTTAATAGTTTGCGCAACGTTGTTGCCATTGCTACAGGCATCGTGGTGTCACGCTCGTCG
TTTGGTATGGCTTCATTCAGCTCCGGTTCCCAACGATCAAGGCGAGTTACATGATCCCCCATGTTGTGCA
AAAAAGCGGTTAGCTCCTTCGGTCCTCCGATCGTTGTCAGAAGTAAGTTGGCCGCAGTGTTATCACTCAT
GGTTATGGCAGCACTGCATAATTCTCTTACTGTCATGCCATCCGTAAGATGCTTTTCTGTGACTGGTGAG
TACTCAACCAAGTCATTCTGAGAATAGTGTATGCGGCGACCGAGTTGCTCTTGCCCGGCGTCAATACGGG
ATAATACCGCGCCACATAGCAGAACTTTAAAAGTGCTCATCATTGGAAAACGTTCTTCGGGGCGAAAACT
CTCAAGGATCTTACCGCTGTTGAGATCCAGTTCGATGTAACCCACTCGTGCACCCAACTGATCTTCAGCA
TCTTTTACTTTCACCAGCGTTTCTGGGTGAGCAAAAACAGGAAGGCAAAATGCCGCAAAAAAGGGAATAA
GGGCGACACGGAAATGTTGAATACTCATACTCTTCCTTTTTCAATATTATTGAAGCATTTATCAGGGTTA
TTGTCTCATGAGCGGATACATATTTGAATGTATTTAGAAAAATAAACAAATAGGGGTTCCGCGCACATTT
CCCCGAAAAGTGCCACCTGACGTCGACGGATCGGGAGATCTCCCGATCCCCTATGGTGCACTCTCAGTAC
AATCTGCTCTGATGCCGCATAGTTAAGCCAGTATCTGCTCCCTGCTTGTGTGTTGGAG
Features (pLannotate 1.2.2; 22 found; start..end, strand, type, name):
    131..510     +  enhancer       CMV enhancer: human cytomegalovirus immediate early enhancer
    511..714     +  promoter       CMV promoter: human cytomegalovirus (CMV) immediate early promoter
    710..743     +  LTR            5' LTR (truncated) (fragment): truncated 5' long terminal repeat (LTR) from HIV-1
    759..777     +  promoter       T7 promoter: promoter for bacteriophage T7 RNA polymerase
    822..875     +  CDS            (3-F)Tyr-EGFP (fragment): (3-F)Tyr-EGFP is a basic (constitutively fluorescent) green fluorescent protein published in 2004, derived from Aequorea victoria.
    891..923     +  CDS            T7 tag (gene 10 leader): leader peptide from bacteriophage T7 gene 10 promotes efficient translation in E. coli
    978..3986    +  CDS            MOV10: MOV10_HUMAN - Also known as KIAA1631. Experimental evidence at protein level: Swiss-Prot protein existence level 1. (Microbial infection) Required for RNA-directed transcription and replication of the human hepatitis delta virus (HDV). Interacts with small capped HDV RNAs derived from genomic hairpin structures that mark the initiation sites of RNA-dependent HDV RNA transcription. From Homo sapiens (Human).
   4066..4290    +  polyA_signal   bGH poly(A) signal: bovine growth hormone polyadenylation signal
   4294..4315    +  promoter       SV40 promoter (fragment): SV40 enhancer and early promoter
   4336..4764    +  rep_origin     f1 ori (sequence partly withheld): f1 bacteriophage origin of replication; arrow indicates direction of (+) strand synthesis
   4778..5107    +  promoter       SV40 promoter: SV40 enhancer and early promoter
   5174..5965    +  CDS            neo: KKA2_KLEPN - Also known as kan, nptII. Experimental evidence at protein level: Swiss-Prot protein existence level 1. Resistance to kanamycin, neomycin, paromomycin, ribostamycin, butirosin and gentamicin B. From Klebsiella pneumoniae.
   5989..6147    +  CDS            ble (fragment): BLE_KLEPN - Experimental evidence at protein level: Swiss-Prot protein existence level 1. Binding protein with a strong affinity to the bleomycin family of antibiotics. Binds to CL990; an antimitotic-antibiotic compound. From Klebsiella pneumoniae.
   6142..6263    +  polyA_signal   SV40 poly(A) signal: SV40 polyadenylation signal
   6336..6352    -  protein_bind   lac operator: The lac repressor binds to the lac operator to inhibit transcription in E. coli. This inhibition can be relieved by adding lactose or isopropyl-β-D-thiogalactopyranoside (IPTG). lac repressor encoded by lacI
   6360..6390    -  promoter       lac promoter: promoter for the E. coli lac operon
   6405..6426    -  protein_bind   CAP binding site: CAP binding activates transcription in the presence of cAMP. E. coli catabolite activator protein
   6439..6531    -  CDS            lacI (fragment): lac repressor; lacI; The lac repressor binds to the lac operator to inhibit transcription in E. coli. This inhibition can be relieved by adding lactose or isopropyl-β-D-thiogalactopyranoside (IPTG).
   6714..7302    -  rep_origin     ori: high-copy-number ColE1/pMB1/pBR322/pUC origin of replication
   7473..8333    -  CDS            AmpR: β-lactamase; bla; confers resistance to ampicillin, carbenicillin, and related antibiotics
   8334..8438    -  promoter       AmpR promoter: bla
   8497..8549    -  misc_feature   bom (fragment): basis of mobility region from pBR322
