[The description below was written by a language model from this plasmid's Addgene catalogue record and pLannotate feature annotations shown in this document.]
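Description:
T10-T7-hMOV10 is a mammalian expression plasmid built on the pCDNA3 backbone that carries the wild-type human MOV10 cDNA. The sequenced record is about 8.6 kb. It is maintained in E. coli as a high-copy plasmid through a ColE1/pUC-type origin and is selected with ampicillin via the β-lactamase gene. An f1 origin is also present, a standard backbone element that permits single-stranded DNA production. For mammalian cells, an SV40 enhancer/early promoter drives a neomycin phosphotransferase gene followed by an SV40 polyadenylation signal. This cassette would permit G418 selection of stable transfectants, although the record does not say it was used that way.

The expression cassette consists of the human CMV immediate-early enhancer and promoter, the roughly 3 kb MOV10 open reading frame cloned between BamHI and XhoI sites that remain intact, and the bovine growth hormone polyadenylation signal. A T7 epitope tag, the bacteriophage T7 gene 10 leader peptide, lies upstream of the coding sequence and is recorded as an N-terminal fusion, so the protein can be detected or immunoprecipitated with anti-T7 antibodies. A T7 RNA polymerase promoter sits between the CMV promoter and the insert, which would permit in vitro transcription and also provides a sequencing primer site. The automated annotation also reports several short fragments: a truncated HIV-1 LTR, an EGFP-like stretch before the tag, and pieces of ble, lacI and bom. These are most likely partial matches to backbone or linker sequence rather than functional parts.

The stated purpose is expression of wild-type human MOV10, and the associated study concerns MOV10-mediated restriction of LINE-1 retrotransposition.
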