Addgene plasmid #185052: T10-T7-hMOV10
Purpose: expression of WT human MOV10
Depositing lab: Constance Ciaudo. Publication: Sequestration of LINE-1 in cytosolic aggregates by MOV10 restricts retrotransposition. Arora R, Bodak M, Penouty L, Hackman C, Ciaudo C. EMBO Rep. 2022 Jul 20:e54458. doi: 10.15252/embr.202154458. PubMed 35856394.
Backbone
  Vector backbone: pCDNA3
  Vector type: Mammalian Expression
Growth in bacteria
  Bacterial resistance: Ampicillin, 100 μg/mL
  Growth temperature: 37°C
  Growth strain: DH5alpha
  Copy number: High Copy
Gene/Insert
  Gene/Insert name: cDNA WT hMOV10
  Species: H. sapiens (human)
  Insert size (bp): 3012
  Entrez Gene: MOV10 (a.k.a. fSAP113, gb110)
  Tag / fusion protein: T7 (N terminal on insert)
  Cloning method: Restriction Enzyme; 5′ cloning site BamH1 (not destroyed); 3′ cloning site XhoI (not destroyed)
  Sequencing primers: 5′ TAATACGACTCACTATAGGG; 3′ TAGAAGGCACAGTCGAGG
Terms and licenses: Academic/Nonprofit Terms; Industry Terms: Not Available to Industry
How to cite: T10-T7-hMOV10 was a gift from Constance Ciaudo (Addgene plasmid # 185052 ; http://n2t.net/addgene:185052 ; RRID:Addgene_185052)
