>Addgene plasmid #185052 | T10-T7-hMOV10 | depositor partial sequence | sequence record 358934 | verified sequence of insert
GAGCTCTCTGGCTAACTAGAGAACCCACTGCTTACTGGCTTATCGAAATTAATACGACTCACTATAGGGA
GACCCAAGCTGGCTAGCGTTTAAACTTAAGCTTACCATGGATCTCCCAGACGATCATTACCTGTCCACCC
AGACAATCCTGAGCAAAGATCTTAATGGGGTACCAGGTTCAATGGCTAGCATGACTGGTGGACAGCAAAT
GGGTCCCGGGAGCGGCGGTGAGGGCTCAGCCGGCGGAGGACCGGTCGGAGGCGGATCCATGCCCAGTAAG
TTCAGCTGCCGGCAGCTCCGGGAGGCGGGCCAGTGTTTCGAGAGTTTCCTGGTCGTTCGGGGACTGGACA
TGGAGACAGATCGCGAGCGGCTGCGGACCATTTATAACCGCGACTTCAAGATCAGCTTTGGGACCCCCGC
CCCTGGCTTCTCCTCCATGCTGTATGGAATGAAGATTGCAAATCTGGCCTACGTCACCAAGACTCGGGTC
AGGTTCTTCAGACTCGACCGCTGGGCCGACGTGCGGTTCCCAGAAAAGAGGAGAATGAAGCTGGGGTCAG
ATATCAGCAAACACCACAAGTCACTGCTAGCCAAGATCTTTTATGACAGGGCTGAGTATCTTCATGGGAA
ACATGGTGTGGATGTGGAAGTCCAGGGGCCCCATGAAGCCCGAGATGGGCAGCTCCTTATCCGCCTGGAT
TTGAACCGCAAAGAGGTGCTGACCCTGAGGCTTCGGAATGGCGGAACCCAGTCTGTTACCCTCACTCACC
TCTTCCCACTCTGCCGGACACCCCAGTTTGCTTTCTACAATGAAGACCAGGAGTTGCCCTGTCCACTGGG
CCCCGGTGAATGCTATGAACTCCATGTCCATTGTAAGACCAGCTTTGTGGGCTACTTCCCAGCCACAGTG
CTCTGGGAGCTGCTGGGACCTGGGGAGTCGGGTTCAGAAGGAGCCGGCACATTCTACATTGCCCGCTTCT
TGGCTGCCGTCGCCCACAGCCCCCTGGCTGCACAGCTGAAGCCCATGACTCCCTTCAAGCGGACCCGGAT
CACCGGAAACCCTGTGGTGACCAATCGGATAGAGGAAGGAGAGAGACCTGACCGCGCTAAGGGCTATGAC
CTGGAGTTAAGTATGGCGCTGGGGACATACTACCCACCTCCCCGCCTCAGGCAGCTGCTCCCCATGCTTC
TTCAGGGAACAAGTATCTTCACTGCCCCTAAGGAGATCGCAGAGATCAAGGCCCAGCTGGAGACAGCCCT
GAAGTGGAGGAACTATGAGGTGAAGCTGCGGCTGCTGCTGCACCTGGAGGAACTGCAGATGGAGCATGAT
ATCCGGCACTATGACCTGGAGTCGGTGCCCATGACCTGGGACCCTGTGGACCAGAACCCCAGGCTGCTCA
CGCTGGAGGTTCCTGGAGTGACTGAGAGCCGCCCCTCAGTGCTACGGGGCGACCACCTGTTTGCCCTTTT
GTCCTCGGAGACACACCAGGAGGACCCCATCACATATAAGGGCTTTGTGCACAAGGTGGAATTGGACCGT
GTCAAGCTGAGCTTTTCCATGAGCCTCCTGAGCCGCTTTGTGGATGGGCTGACCTTCAAGGTGAACTTTA
CCTTCAACCGCCAGCCGCTGCGAGTCCAGCACCGTGCCCTGGAGCTGACAGGGCGCTGGCTGCTGTGGCC
CATGCTCTTTCCTGTGGCACCTCGGGACGTCCCGCTGCTGCCCTCAGATGTGAAACTCAAGCTGTACGAC
CGGAGTCTGGAGTCAAACCCAGAGCAGCTGCAGGCCATGAGGCACATTGTTACGGGCACCACCCGTCCAG
CCCCCTACATCATCTTTGGGCCTCCAGGCACCGGCAAGACTGTCACGTTAGTGGAGGCAATTAAGCAGGT
GGTGAAGCACTTGCCCAAAGCCCACATCTTGGCCTGCGCTCCATCCAACTCAGGGGCTGACCTACTCTGT
CAAAGGCTCCGGGTCCACCTTCCTAGCTCCATCTACCGCCTCCTGGCCCCCAGCAGGGACATCCGCATGG
TACCTGAGGACATCAAGCCCTGCTGCAACTGGGACGCAAAGAAGGGGGAGTATGTATTTCCCGCCAAGAA
GAAGCTGCAGGAATACCGGGTCTTAATTACCACCCTCATCACTGCCGGCAGGTTGGTCTCGGCCCAGTTT
CCCATTGATCACTTCACACACATCTTCATCGATGAGGCTGGCCACTGCATGGAGCCTGAGAGTCTGGTAG
CTATAGCAGGGCTGATGGAAGTAAAGGAAACAGGTGATCCAGGAGGGCAGCTGGTGCTGGCAGGAGACCC
TCGGCAGCTGGGGCCTGTGCTGCGTTCCCCACTGACCCAGAAGCATGGACTGGGATACTCACTGCTGGAG
CGGCTGCTCACCTACAACTCCCTGTACAAGAAGGGCCCTGATGGCTATGACCCCCAGTTCATAACCAAGC
TGCTCCGCAACTACAGGTCTCATCCCACCATCCTGGACATTCCTAACCAGCTCTATTATGAAGGGGAGCT
GCAGGCCTGTGCTGATGTCGTGGATCGAGAACGCTTCTGCCGCTGGGCGGGCCTACCTCGACAGGGCTTT
CCCATCATCTTTCACGGCGTAATGGGCAAAGATGAGCGTGAAGGCAACAGCCCATCCTTCTTCAACCCTG
AAGAGGCTGCCACAGTGACTTCCTACCTGAAGCTGCTCCTGGCCCCCTCCTCCAAGAAGGGCAAAGCTCG
CCTGAGCCCTCGAAGTGTGGGCGTCATCTCCCCGTACCGGAAACAGGTGGAGAAAATCCGTTACTGCATC
ACCAAACTTGACAGGGAGCTTCGAGGACTGGATGACATCAAGGACTTGAAGGTGGGTTCAGTAGAAGAAT
TCCAAGGCCAAGAACGAAGCGTCATCCTCATCTCCACCGTGCGAAGCAGCCAGAGCTTTGTGCAGCTGGA
TCTGGACTTTAATCTGGGTTTCCTTAAGAACCCCAAGAGGTTCAATGTAGCTGTGACCCGGGCCAAGGCC
CTGCTCATCATCGTGGGGAACCCCCTTCTCCTGGGCCATGACCCTGACTGGAAAGTATTCCTGGAGTTCT
GTAAAGAAAACGGAGGGTATACCGGGTGTCCCTTCCCTGCCAAACTGGACCTGCAACAGGGACAGAATTT
ACTGCAAGGTCTGAGCAAGCTCAGCCCCTCTACCTCAGGGCCCCACAGCCATGACTACCTCCCCCAGGAG
CGGGAGGGTGAAGGGGGCCTGTCTCTGCAAGTGGAGCCAGAGTGGAGGAATGAGCTCTGAGAATTCTGCA
GATATCCAGCACAGTGGCGGCCGCTCGAGTCTAG
